Addgene plasmid #160613: pEGB3 alpha2 P35S:RDF:T35S (GB1508)
Purpose: TU for the constitutive expression of Streptomyces phage PhiC31-encoded recombination directionality factor (RDF) (PhiC31 gp3)
Depositing lab: Diego Orzaez. Depositing organization: Agencia Estatal Consejo Superior de Investigaciones Científicas, M.P. Publication: A memory switch for plant synthetic biology based on the phage varphiC31 integration system. Bernabe-Orts JM, Quijano-Rubio A, Vazquez-Vilar M, Mancheno-Bonillo J, Moles-Casas V, Selma S, Gianoglio S, Granell A, Orzaez D. Nucleic Acids Res. 2020 Apr 6;48(6):3379-3394. doi: 10.1093/nar/gkaa104. PubMed 32083668.
Backbone
  Vector backbone: pDGB3_alpha2
  Backbone manufacturer: self-made; derived from pCambia1302 generated at the Cambia Institute
  Vector type: Plant Expression, Synthetic Biology
Growth in bacteria
  Bacterial resistance: Kanamycin, 50 μg/mL
  Growth temperature: 37°C
  Growth strain: DH5alpha
  Copy number: High Copy
Gene/Insert
  Gene/Insert name: RDF
  Species: Synthetic
  Insert size (bp): 1993
  Mutation: BsaI and BsmBI sites removed
  Promoter: 35S
  Cloning method: Restriction Enzyme; 5′ cloning site BsaI (destroyed during cloning); 3′ cloning site BsaI (destroyed during cloning)
  Sequencing primers: 5′ GGTGGCAGGATATATTGTGG
Terms and licenses: Academic/Nonprofit Terms; Industry Terms: Not Available to Industry
Depositor comments: Compatible with GoldenBraid; insert can be released with BsmBI
How to cite: pEGB3 alpha2 P35S:RDF:T35S (GB1508) was a gift from Diego Orzaez (Addgene plasmid # 160613 ; http://n2t.net/addgene:160613 ; RRID:Addgene_160613)
