[The description below was written by a language model from this plasmid's Addgene catalogue record and pLannotate feature annotations shown in this document.]
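Description:
pEGB3 alpha2 P35S:RDF:T35S (GB1508) is a GoldenBraid-compatible plant binary vector carrying a single transcriptional unit for constitutive expression of the recombination directionality factor (RDF, gp3) of Streptomyces phage PhiC31. The backbone is pDGB3_alpha2, a self-made alpha-level GoldenBraid destination vector derived from pCambia1302. It replicates in E. coli through a high-copy ColE1/pMB1-type origin (with a bom site and a remnant of rop). The pVS1 oriV, RepA and StaA functions provide replication and stable maintenance in Agrobacterium. Bacterial selection is by kanamycin through an aph(3')-Ia gene located outside the T-DNA. No plant selectable marker is annotated between the nopaline-type left and right border repeats, so the RDF unit appears to be the only annotated cargo of the T-DNA.

Within the borders, the CaMV 35S promoter is followed by a fragment of the TMV Ω translational enhancer, the RDF coding sequence of about 730 bp, and a CaMV 35S polyadenylation signal. The insert is a synthetic, domesticated version with internal BsaI and BsmBI sites removed. It was assembled with BsaI, whose sites were destroyed in the process, and the whole unit can be released with BsmBI for combination with other units in higher-order GoldenBraid assemblies.

RDF acts as a cofactor of the PhiC31 integrase, shifting it from attP × attB integration towards the reverse attL × attR reaction. In line with the associated work on a PhiC31-based memory switch for plants, this construct supplies the factor needed to reset such a switch. The two sequence records, from the depositor and from repository sequencing, differ by a single nucleotide in length and give essentially the same annotation.
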