Features (pLannotate 1.2.2; 15 found; start..end, strand, type, name):
    616..960     +  promoter       CaMV 35S promoter: strong constitutive promoter from cauliflower mosaic virus
    913..959     +  promoter       minimal CaMV 35S promoter: minimal 35S promoter from cauliflower mosaic virus
    991..1016    +  misc_feature   TMV Ω (fragment): translational enhancer from the tobacco mosaic virus 5'-leader sequence (Gallie et al., 1988)
   1033..1764    +  CDS            3: RDF_BPPHC - Also known as rdf From Streptomyces phage phiC31 (Bacteriophage phi-C31).
   1833..1992    +  polyA_signal   CaMV poly(A) signal (fragment): cauliflower mosaic virus polyadenylation signal
   2015..2039    +  misc_feature   RB T-DNA repeat: right border repeat from nopaline C58 T-DNA
   2379..2780    +  CDS            Y4CG_SINFN (fragment): Protein inferred from homology: Swiss-Prot protein existence level 3. From Sinorhizobium fredii (strain NBRC 101917 / NGR234).
   3340..3969    +  CDS            pVS1 StaA: stability protein from the Pseudomonas plasmid pVS1 (Heeb et al., 2000)
   4402..5470    +  CDS            pVS1 RepA (fragment): replication protein from the Pseudomonas plasmid pVS1 (Heeb et al., 2000)
   5536..5730    +  rep_origin     pVS1 oriV: origin of replication for the Pseudomonas plasmid pVS1 (Heeb et al., 2000)
   5933..5972    +  CDS            rop (fragment): Rop protein, which maintains plasmids at low copy number; rop
   6074..6214    +  misc_feature   bom: basis of mobility region from pBR322
   6400..6988    -  rep_origin     ori: high-copy-number ColE1/pMB1/pBR322/pUC origin of replication
   7076..7891    -  CDS            KanR: aminoglycoside phosphotransferase; aph(3')-Ia; confers resistance to kanamycin in bacteria or G418 (Geneticin®) in eukaryotes
   8324..8348    +  misc_feature   LB T-DNA repeat: left border repeat from nopaline C58 T-DNA
>Addgene plasmid #160613 | pEGB3 alpha2 P35S:RDF:T35S (GB1508) | depositor full sequence | sequence record 310974 | Full Sequence
GGAGACTAGAGCCAAGCTGATCTCCTTTGCCCCGGAGATCACCATGGACGACTTTCTCTATCTCTACGAT
CTAGGAAGAAAGTTCGACGGAGAAGGTGACGATACCATGTTCACCACCGATAATGAGAAGATTAGCCTCT
TCAATTTCAGAAAGAATGCTGACCCACAGATGGTTAGAGAGGCCTACGCGGCAGGTCTGATCAAGACGAT
CTACCCGAGTAATAATCTCCAGGAGATCAAATACCTTCCCAAGAAGGTTAAAGATGCAGTCAAAAGATTC
AGGACTAACTGCATCAAGAACACAGAGAAAGATATATTTCTCAAGATCAGAAGTACTATTCCAGTATGGA
CGATTCAAGGCTTGCTTCATAAACCAAGGCAAGTAATAGAGATTGGAGTCTCTAAGAAAGTAGTTCCTAC
TGAATCAAAGGCCATGGAGTCAAAAATTCAGATCGAGGATCTAACAGAACTCGCCGTGAAGACTGGCGAA
CAGTTCATACAGAGTCTTTTACGACTCAATGACAAGAAGAAAATCTTCGTCAACATGGTGGAGCACGACA
CTCTCGTCTACTCCAAGAATATCAAAGATACAGTCTCAGAAGACCAAAGGGCTATTGAGACTTTTCAACA
AAGGGTAATATCGGGAAACCTCCTCGGATTCCATTGCCCAGCTATCTGTCACTTCATCAAAAGGACAGTA
GAAAAGGAAGGTGGCACCTACAAATGCCATCATTGCGATAAAGGAAAGGCTATCGTTCAAGATGCCTCTG
CCGACAGTGGTCCCAAAGATGGACCCCCACCCACGAGGAGCATCGTGGAAAAAGAAGACGTTCCAACCAC
GTCTTCAAAGCAAGTGGATTGATGTGATATCTCCACTGACGTAAGGGATGACGCACAATCCCACTATCCT
TCGCAAGACCCTTCCTCTATATAAGGAAGTTCATTTCATTTGGAGAGGACTCCGGTATTTTTACAACAAT
ACCACAACAAAACAAACAACAAACAACATTACAATTTACTATTCTAGTCGAAATGGCTAAGAGATCTATT
TGGGCTGGTGATGAAGATAATAAGCCTAAGAAGAGAGAAACTTATGCTGATGATACTGTTGGTAGATTTC
ATTCTGGTTATTCTGAAACTAATGAAAGAGGTAAGGTTGTTCCTGTTGCTCTTGATAAGTGGAGAATTTC
TACTGGTGAACAATCTGTTGCTGATGCTGTTGCTCAACTTTTTGGTGGTACTCCTGTTGAAAATGAAGAA
TCTACTTCTGAAAATTTTATTGATGTTTTTACTGATAGACCTAAGGTTCCTGTTATTATTGAAGCTGATG
GTATTCATTGGGATATGAAGCTTTGGCTTAATGGTAAGCTTAAGCATCATTGTGATGGTTTTGATTTTGT
TTCTCATGCTGATGAAGAAATGATTGGTCAACCTTGTGGTTGTCCTAAGCTTTTTGATGAAAGAAAGGCT
GCTGCTAAGGAATATGATGCTCCTAATCCTGCTATTACTGTTACTTTTACTCTTGCTGATGATCCTGAAC
TTGGTAGATTTAAGTTTCAAACTGGTTCTTGGACTCTTTTTAAGGTTCTTCATGAAGCTGAAGATGATGT
TGAAAGAGTTGGTAAGGGTGGTGCTGTTCTTGCTAATCTTGAACTTGAACTTGTTGAATATACTCCTAAG
AGAGGTCCTATGAGAAATAAGCTTGTTTCTTATTATAAGCCTACTATTACTGTTCTTAAGTCTTATAATG
ATGCTATTGCTGATTAGGCTTCGGCCATGCTAGAGTCCGCAAAAATCACCAGTCTCTCTCTACAAATCTA
TCTCTCTCTATTTTTCTCCAGAATAATGTGTGAGTAGTTCCCAGATAAGGGAATTAGGGTTCTTATAGGG
TTTCGCTCATGTGTTGAGCATATAAGAAACCCTTAGTATGTATTTGTATTTGTAAAATACTTCTATCAAT
AAAATTTCTAATTCCTAAAACCAAAATCCAGTGACCTCGCTTGAGACGAAGCTTTGACAGGATATATTGG
CGGGTAAACCTAAGAGAAAAGAGCGTTTATTAGAATAATCGGATATTTAAAAGGGCGTGAAAAGGTTTAT
CCGTTCGTCCATTTGTATGTGCATGCCAACCACAGGGTTCCCCTCGGGATCAAAGTACTTTGATCCAACC
CCTCCGCTGCTATAGTGCAGTCGGCTTCTGACGTTCAGTGCAGCCGTCATCTGAAAACGACATGTCGCAC
AAGTCCTAAGTTACGCGACAGGCTGCCGCCCTGCCCTTTTCCTGGCGTTTTCTTGTCGCGTGTTTTAGTC
GCATAAAGTAGAATACTTGCGACTAGAACCGGAGACATTACGCCATGAACAAGAGCGCCGCCGCTGGCCT
GCTGGGCTATGCCCGCGTCAGCACCGACGACCAGGACTTGACCAACCAACGGGCCGAACTGCACGCGGCC
GGCTGCACCAAGCTGTTTTCCGAGAAGATCACCGGCACCAGGCGCGACCGCCCGGAGCTGGCCAGGATGC
TTGACCACCTACGCCCTGGCGACGTTGTGACAGTGACCAGGCTAGACCGCCTGGCCCGCAGCACCCGCGA
CCTACTGGACATTGCCGAGCGCATCCAGGAGGCCGGCGCGGGCCTGCGTAGCCTGGCAGAGCCGTGGGCC
GACACCACCACGCCGGCCGGCCGCATGGTGTTGACCGTGTTCGCCGGCATTGCCGAGTTCGAGCGTTCCC
TAATCATCGACCGCACCCGGAGCGGGCGCGAGGCCGCCAAGGCCCGAGGCGTGAAGTTTGGCCCCCGCCC
TACCCTCACCCCGGCACAGATCGCGCACGCCCGCGAGCTGATCGACCAGGAAGGCCGCACCGTGAAAGAG
GCGGCTGCACTGCTTGGCGTGCATCGCTCGACCCTGTACCGCGCACTTGAGCGCAGCGAGGAAGTGACGC
CCACCGAGGCCAGGCGGCGCGGTGCCTTCCGTGAGGACGCATTGACCGAGGCCGACGCCCTGGCGGCCGC
CGAGAATGAACGCCAAGAGGAACAAGCATGAAACCGCACCAGGACGGCCAGGACGAACCGTTTTTCATTA
CCGAAGAGATCGAGGCGGAGATGATCGCGGCCGGGTACGTGTTCGAGCCGCCCGCGCACCTCTCAACCGT
GCGGCTGCATGAAATCCTGGCCGGTTTGTCTGATGCCAAGCTGGCGGCCTGGCCGGCCAGCTTGGCCGCT
GAAGAAACCGAGCGCCGCCGTCTAAAAAGGTGATGTGTATTTGAGTAAAACAGCTTGCGTCATGCGGTCG
CTGCGTATATGATCCGATGAGTAAATAAACAAATACGCAAGGGGAACGCATGAAGGTTATCGCTGTACTT
AACCAGAAAGGCGGGTCAGGCAAGACGACCATCGGAACCCATCTAGCCCGCGCCCTGCAACTCGCCGGGG
CCGATGTTCTGTTAGTCGATTCCGATCCCCAGGGCAGTGCCCGCGATTGGGCGGCCGTGCGGGAAGATCA
ACCGCTAACCGTTGTCGGCATCGACCGCCCGACGATTGACCGCGACGTGAAGGCCATCGGCCGGCGCGAC
TTCGTAGTGATCGACGGAGCGCCCCAGGCGGCGGACTTGGCTGTGTCCGCGATCAAGGCAGCCGACTTCG
TGCTGATTCCGGTGCAGCCAAGCCCTTACGACATATGGGCCACCGCCGACCTGGTGGAGCTGGTTAAGCA
GCGCATTGAGGTCACGGATGGAAGGCTACAAGCGGCCTTTGTCGTGTCGCGGGCGATCAAAGGCACGCGC
ATCGGCGGTGAGGTTGCCGAGGCGCTGGCCGGGTACGAGCTGCCCATTCTTGAGTCCCGTATCACGCAGC
GCGTGAGCTACCCAGGCACTGCCGCCGCCGGCACAACCGTTCTTGAATCAGAACCCGAGGGCGACGCTGC
CCGCGAGGTCCAGGCGCTGGCCGCTGAAATTAAATCAAAACTCATTTGAGTTAATGAGGTAAAGAGAAAA
TGAGCAAAAGCACAAACACGCTAAGTGCCGGCCGTCCGAGCGCACGCAGCAGCAAGGCTGCAACGTTGGC
CAGCCTGGCAGACACGCCAGCCATGAAGCGGGTCAACTTTCAGTTGCCGGCGGAGGATCACACCAAGCTG
AAGATGTACGCGGTACGCCAAGGCAAGACCATTACCGAGCTGCTATCTGAATAGATCGCGCAGCTACCAG
AGTAAATGAGCAAATGAATAAATGAGTAGATGAATTTTAGCGGCTAAAGGAGGCGGCATGGAAAATCAAG
AACAACCAGGCACCGACGCCGTGGAATGCCCCATGTGTGGAGGAACGGGCGGTTGGCCAGGCGTAAGCGG
CTGGGTTGTCTGCCGGCCCTGCAATGGCACTGGAACCCCCAAGCCCGAGGAATCGGCGTGACGGTCGCAA
ACCATCCGGCCCGGTACAAATCGGCGCGGCGCTGGGTGATGACCTGGTGGAGAAGTTGAAGGCCGCGCAG
GCCGCCCAGCGGCAACGCATCGAGGCAGAAGCACGCCCCGGTGAATCGTGGCAAGCGGCCGCTGATCGAA
TCCGCAAAGAATCCCGGCAACCGCCGGCAGCCGGTGCGCCGTCGATTAGGAAGCCGCCCAAGGGCGACGA
GCAACCAGATTTTTTCGTTCCGATGCTCTATGACGTGGGCACCCGCGATAGTCGCAGCATCATGGACGTG
GCCGTTTTCCGTCTGTCGAAGCGTGACCGACGAGCTGGCGAGGTGATCCGCTACGAGCTTCCAGACGGGC
ACGTAGAGGTTTCCGCAGGGCCGGCCGGCATGGCCAGTGTGTGGGATTACGACCTGGTACTGATGGCGGT
TTCCCATCTAACCGAATCCATGAACCGATACCGGGAAGGGAAGGGAGACAAGCCCGGCCGCGTGTTCCGT
CCACACGTTGCGGACGTACTCAAGTTCTGCCGGCGAGCCGATGGCGGAAAGCAGAAAGACGACCTGGTAG
AAACCTGCATTCGGTTAAACACCACGCACGTTGCCATGCAGCGTACGAAGAAGGCCAAGAACGGCCGCCT
GGTGACGGTATCCGAGGGTGAAGCCTTGATTAGCCGCTACAAGATCGTAAAGAGCGAAACCGGGCGGCCG
GAGTACATCGAGATCGAGCTAGCTGATTGGATGTACCGCGAGATCACAGAAGGCAAGAACCCGGACGTGC
TGACGGTTCACCCCGATTACTTTTTGATCGATCCCGGCATCGGCCGTTTTCTCTACCGCCTGGCACGCCG
CGCCGCAGGCAAGGCAGAAGCCAGATGGTTGTTCAAGACGATCTACGAACGCAGTGGCAGCGCCGGAGAG
TTCAAGAAGTTCTGTTTCACCGTGCGCAAGCTGATCGGGTCAAATGACCTGCCGGAGTACGATTTGAAGG
AGGAGGCGGGGCAGGCTGGCCCGATCCTAGTCATGCGCTACCGCAACCTGATCGAGGGCGAAGCATCCGC
CGGTTCCTAATGTACGGAGCAGATGCTAGGGCAAATTGCCCTAGCAGGGGAAAAAGGTCGAAAAGGACTC
TTTCCTGTGGATAGCACGTACATTGGGAACCCAAAGCCGTACATTGGGAACCGGAACCCGTACATTGGGA
ACCCAAAGCCGTACATTGGGAACCGGTCACACATGTAAGTGACTGATATAAAAGAGAAAAAAGGCGATTT
TTCCGCCTAAAACTCTTTAAAACTTATTAAAACTCTTAAAACCCGCCTGGCCTGTGCATAACTGTCTGGC
CAGCGCACAGCCGAAGAGCTGCAAAAAGCGCCTACCCTTCGGTCGCTGCGCTCCCTACGCCCCGCCGCTT
CGCGTCGGCCTATCGCGGCCGCTGGCCGCTCAAAAATGGCTGGCCTACGGCCAGGCAATCTACCAGGGCG
CGGACAAGCCGCGCCGTCGCCACTCGACCGCCGGCGCCCACATCAAGGCACCCTGCCTCGCGCGTTTCGG
TGATGACGGTGAAAACCTCTGACACATGCAGCTCCCGGTGACGGTCACAGCTTGTCTGTAAGCGGATGCC
GGGAGCAGACAAGCCCGTCAGGGCGCGTCAGCGGGTGTTGGCGGGTGTCGGGGCGCAGCCATGACCCAGT
CACGTAGCGATAGCGGAGTGTATACTGGCTTAACTATGCGGCATCAGAGCAGATTGTACTGAGAGTGCAC
CATATGCGGTGTGAAATACCGCACAGATGCGTAAGGAGAAAATACCGCATCAGGCGCTCTTCCGCTTCCT
CGCTCACTGACTCGCTGCGCTCGGTCGTTCGGCTGCGGCGAGCGGTATCAGCTCACTCAAAGGCGGTAAT
ACGGTTATCCACAGAATCAGGGGATAACGCAGGAAAGAACATGTGAGCAAAAGGCCAGCAAAAGGCCAGG
AACCGTAAAAAGGCCGCGTTGCTGGCGTTTTTCCATAGGCTCCGCCCCCCTGACGAGCATCACAAAAATC
GACGCTCAAGTCAGAGGTGGCGAAACCCGACAGGACTATAAAGATACCAGGCGTTTCCCCCTGGAAGCTC
CCTCGTGCGCTCTCCTGTTCCGACCCTGCCGCTTACCGGATACCTGTCCGCCTTTCTCCCTTCGGGAAGC
GTGGCGCTTTCTCATAGCTCACGCTGTAGGTATCTCAGTTCGGTGTAGGTCGTTCGCTCCAAGCTGGGCT
GTGTGCACGAACCCCCCGTTCAGCCCGACCGCTGCGCCTTATCCGGTAACTATCGTCTTGAGTCCAACCC
GGTAAGACACGACTTATCGCCACTGGCAGCAGCCACTGGTAACAGGATTAGCAGAGCGAGGTATGTAGGC
GGTGCTACAGAGTTCTTGAAGTGGTGGCCTAACTACGGCTACACTAGAAGGACAGTATTTGGTATCTGCG
CTCTGCTGAAGCCAGTTACCTTCGGAAAAAGAGTTGGTAGCTCTTGATCCGGCAAACAAACCACCGCTGG
TAGCGGTGGTTTTTTTGTTTGCAAGCAGCAGATTACGCGCAGAAAAAAAGGATCTCAAGAAGATCCTTTG
ATCTTTTCTACGGGGTCTGACGCTCAGTGGAACGAAAACTCACGTTAAGGGATTTTGGTCATGCATTCTA
GGTGATTAGAAAAACTCATCGAGCATCAAATGAAACTGCAATTTATTCATATCAGGATTATCAATACCAT
ATTTTTGAAAAAGCCGTTTCTGTAATGAAGGAGAAAACTCACCGAGGCAGTTCCATAGGATGGCAAGATC
CTGGTATCGGTCTGCGATTCCGACTCGTCCAACATCAATACAACCTATTAATTTCCCCTCGTCAAAAATA
AGGTTATCAAGTGAGAAATCACCATGAGTGACGACTGAATCCGGTGAGAATGGCAAAAGTTTATGCATTT
CTTTCCAGACTTGTTCAACAGGCCAGCCATTACGCTCGTCATCAAAATCACTCGCATCAACCAAACCGTT
ATTCATTCGTGATTGCGCCTGAGCGAGTCGAAATACGCGATCGCTGTTAAAAGGACAATTACAAACAGGA
ATCGAATGCAACCGGCGCAGGAACACTGCCAGCGCATCAACAATATTTTCACCTGAATCAGGATATTCTT
CTAATACCTGGAATGCTGTTTTCCCTGGGATCGCAGTGGTGAGTAACCATGCATCATCAGGAGTACGGAT
AAAATGCTTGATGGTCGGAAGAGGCATAAATTCCGTCAGCCAGTTTAGTCTGACCATCTCATCTGTAACA
TCATTGGCAACGCTACCTTTGCCATGTTTCAGAAACAACTCTGGCGCATCGGGCTTCCCATACAATCGGT
AGATTGTCGCACCTGATTGCCCGACATTATCGCGAGCCCATTTATACCCATATAAATCAGCATCCATGTT
GGAATTTAATCGCGGCCTTGAGCAAGACGTTTCCCGTTGAATATGGCTCATAACAGAACTTATTATTTCC
TTCCTCTTTTCTACAGTATTTAAAGATACCCCAAGAAGCTAATTATAACAAGACGAACTCCAATTCACTG
TTCCTTGCATTCTAAAACCTTAAATACCAGAAAACAGCTTTTTCAAAGTTGTTTTCAAAGTTGGCGTATA
ACATAGTATCGACGGAGCCGATTTTGAAACCGCGGTGATCACAGGCAGCAACGCTCTGTCATCGTTACAA
TCAACATGCTACCCTCCGCGAGATCATCCGTGTTTCAAACCCGGCAGCTTAGTTGCCGTTCTTCCGAATA
GCATCGGTAACATGAGCAAAGTCTGCCGCCTTACAACGGCTCTCCCGCTGACGCCGTCCCGGACTGATGG
GCTGCCTGTATCGAGTGGTGATTTTGTGCCGAGCTGCCGGTCGGGGAGCTGTTGGCTGGCTGGTGGCAGG
ATATATTGTGGTGTAAACATAACAAGCTTCGTCTCAGTCA
