Features (pLannotate 1.2.2; 15 found; start..end, strand, type, name):
    616..960     +  promoter       CaMV 35S promoter: strong constitutive promoter from cauliflower mosaic virus
    913..959     +  promoter       minimal CaMV 35S promoter: minimal 35S promoter from cauliflower mosaic virus
    992..1017    +  misc_feature   TMV Ω (fragment): translational enhancer from the tobacco mosaic virus 5'-leader sequence (Gallie et al., 1988)
   1034..1765    +  CDS            3: RDF_BPPHC - Also known as rdf From Streptomyces phage phiC31 (Bacteriophage phi-C31).
   1834..1993    +  polyA_signal   CaMV poly(A) signal (fragment): cauliflower mosaic virus polyadenylation signal
   2015..2039    +  misc_feature   RB T-DNA repeat: right border repeat from nopaline C58 T-DNA
   2379..2780    +  CDS            Y4CG_SINFN (fragment): Protein inferred from homology: Swiss-Prot protein existence level 3. From Sinorhizobium fredii (strain NBRC 101917 / NGR234).
   3340..3969    +  CDS            pVS1 StaA: stability protein from the Pseudomonas plasmid pVS1 (Heeb et al., 2000)
   4398..5471    +  CDS            pVS1 RepA: replication protein from the Pseudomonas plasmid pVS1 (Heeb et al., 2000)
   5537..5731    +  rep_origin     pVS1 oriV: origin of replication for the Pseudomonas plasmid pVS1 (Heeb et al., 2000)
   5934..5973    +  CDS            rop (fragment): Rop protein, which maintains plasmids at low copy number; rop
   6075..6215    +  misc_feature   bom: basis of mobility region from pBR322
   6401..6989    -  rep_origin     ori: high-copy-number ColE1/pMB1/pBR322/pUC origin of replication
   7077..7892    -  CDS            KanR: aminoglycoside phosphotransferase; aph(3')-Ia; confers resistance to kanamycin in bacteria or G418 (Geneticin®) in eukaryotes
   8325..8349    +  misc_feature   LB T-DNA repeat: left border repeat from nopaline C58 T-DNA
>Addgene plasmid #160613 | pEGB3 alpha2 P35S:RDF:T35S (GB1508) | addgene full sequence | sequence record 322025 | Addgene NGS Result
GGAGACTAGAGCCAAGCTGATCTCCTTTGCCCCGGAGATCACCATGGACGACTTTCTCTATCTCTACGAT
CTAGGAAGAAAGTTCGACGGAGAAGGTGACGATACCATGTTCACCACCGATAATGAGAAGATTAGCCTCT
TCAATTTCAGAAAGAATGCTGACCCACAGATGGTTAGAGAGGCCTACGCGGCAGGTCTGATCAAGACGAT
CTACCCGAGTAATAATCTCCAGGAGATCAAATACCTTCCCAAGAAGGTTAAAGATGCAGTCAAAAGATTC
AGGACTAACTGCATCAAGAACACAGAGAAAGATATATTTCTCAAGATCAGAAGTACTATTCCAGTATGGA
CGATTCAAGGCTTGCTTCATAAACCAAGGCAAGTAATAGAGATTGGAGTCTCTAAGAAAGTAGTTCCTAC
TGAATCAAAGGCCATGGAGTCAAAAATTCAGATCGAGGATCTAACAGAACTCGCCGTGAAGACTGGCGAA
CAGTTCATACAGAGTCTTTTACGACTCAATGACAAGAAGAAAATCTTCGTCAACATGGTGGAGCACGACA
CTCTCGTCTACTCCAAGAATATCAAAGATACAGTCTCAGAAGACCAAAGGGCTATTGAGACTTTTCAACA
AAGGGTAATATCGGGAAACCTCCTCGGATTCCATTGCCCAGCTATCTGTCACTTCATCAAAAGGACAGTA
GAAAAGGAAGGTGGCACCTACAAATGCCATCATTGCGATAAAGGAAAGGCTATCGTTCAAGATGCCCCTG
CCGACAGTGGTCCCAAAGATGGACCCCCACCCACGAGGAGCATCGTGGAAAAAGAAGACGTTCCAACCAC
GTCTTCAAAGCAAGTGGATTGATGTGATATCTCCACTGACGTAAGGGATGACGCACAATCCCACTATCCT
TCGCAAGACCCTTCCTCTATATAAGGAAGTTCATTTCATTTGGAGAGGACTCCGGTATTTTTACAACAAT
TACCACAACAAAACAAACAACAAACAACATTACAATTTACTATTCTAGTCGAAATGGCTAAGAGATCTAT
TTGGGCTGGTGATGAAGATAATAAGCCTAAGAAGAGAGAAACTTATGCTGATGATACTGTTGGTAGATTT
CATTCTGGTTATTCTGAAACTAATGAAAGAGGTAAGGTTGTTCCTGTTGCTCTTGATAAGTGGAGAATTT
CTACTGGTGAACAATCTGTTGCTGATGCTGTTGCTCAACTTTTTGGTGGTACTCCTGTTGAAAATGAAGA
ATCTACTTCTGAAAATTTTATTGATGTTTTTACTGATAGACCTAAGGTTCCTGTTATTATTGAAGCTGAT
GGTATTCATTGGGATATGAAGCTTTGGCTTAATGGTAAGCTTAAGCATCATTGTGATGGTTTTGATTTTG
TTTCTCATGCTGATGAAGAAATGATTGGTCAACCTTGTGGTTGTCCTAAGCTTTTTGATGAAAGAAAGGC
TGCTGCTAAGGAATATGATGCTCCTAATCCTGCTATTACTGTTACTTTTACTCTTGCTGATGATCCTGAA
CTTGGTAGATTTAAGTTTCAAACTGGTTCTTGGACTCTTTTTAAGGTTCTTCATGAAGCTGAAGATGATG
TTGAAAGAGTTGGTAAGGGTGGTGCTGTTCTTGCTAATCTTGAACTTGAACTTGTTGAATATACTCCTAA
GAGAGGTCCTATGAGAAATAAGCTTGTTTCTTATTATAAGCCTACTATTACTGTTCTTAAGTCTTATAAT
GATGCTATTGCTGATTAGGCTTCGGCCATGCTAGAGTCCGCAAAAATCACCAGTCTCTCTCTACAAATCT
ATCTCTCTCTATTTTTCTCCAGAATAATGTGTGAGTAGTTCCCAGATAAGGGAATTAGGGTTCTTATAGG
GTTTCGCTCATGTGTTGAGCATATAAGAAACCCTTAGTATGTATTTGTATTTGTAAAATACTTCTATCAA
TAAAATTTCTAATTCCTAAAACCAAAATCCAGTGACCTCGCTTGAGACGAAGCTTGACAGGATATATTGG
CGGGTAAACCTAAGAGAAAAGAGCGTTTATTAGAATAATCGGATATTTAAAAGGGCGTGAAAAGGTTTAT
CCGTTCGTCCATTTGTATGTGCATGCCAACCACAGGGTTCCCCTCGGGATCAAAGTACTTTGATCCAACC
CCTCCGCTGCTATAGTGCAGTCGGCTTCTGACGTTCAGTGCAGCCGTCATCTGAAAACGACATGTCGCAC
AAGTCCTAAGTTACGCGACAGGCTGCCGCCCTGCCCTTTTCCTGGCGTTTTCTTGTCGCGTGTTTTAGTC
GCATAAAGTAGAATACTTGCGACTAGAACCGGAGACATTACGCCATGAACAAGAGCGCCGCCGCTGGCCT
GCTGGGCTATGCCCGCGTCAGCACCGACGACCAGGACTTGACCAACCAACGGGCCGAACTGCACGCGGCC
GGCTGCACCAAGCTGTTTTCCGAGAAGATCACCGGCACCAGGCGCGACCGCCCGGAGCTGGCCAGGATGC
TTGACCACCTACGCCCTGGCGACGTTGTGACAGTGACCAGGCTAGACCGCCTGGCCCGCAGCACCCGCGA
CCTACTGGACATTGCCGAGCGCATCCAGGAGGCCGGCGCGGGCCTGCGTAGCCTGGCAGAGCCGTGGGCC
GACACCACCACGCCGGCCGGCCGCATGGTGTTGACCGTGTTCGCCGGCATTGCCGAGTTCGAGCGTTCCC
TAATCATCGACCGCACCCGGAGCGGGCGCGAGGCCGCCAAGGCCCGAGGCGTGAAGTTTGGCCCCCGCCC
TACCCTCACCCCGGCACAGATCGCGCACGCCCGCGAGCTGATCGACCAGGAAGGCCGCACCGTGAAAGAG
GCGGCTGCACTGCTTGGCGTGCATCGCTCGACCCTGTACCGCGCACTTGAGCGCAGCGAGGAAGTGACGC
CCACCGAGGCCAGGCGGCGCGGTGCCTTCCGTGAGGACGCATTGACCGAGGCCGACGCCCTGGCGGCCGC
CGAGAATGAACGCCAAGAGGAACAAGCATGAAACCGCACCAGGACGGCCAGGACGAACCGTTTTTCATTA
CCGAAGAGATCGAGGCGGAGATGATCGCGGCCGGGTACGTGTTCGAGCCGCCCGCGCACCTCTCAACCGT
GCGGCTGCATGAAATCCTGGCCGGTTTGTCTGATGCCAAGCTGGCGGCCTGGCCGGCCAGCTTGGCCGCT
GAAGAAACCGAGCGCCGCCGTCTAAAAAGGTGATGTGTATTTGAGTAAAACAGCTTGCGTCATGCGGTCG
CTGCGTATATGATGCGATGAGTAAATAAACAAATACGCAAGGGGAACGCATGAAGGTTATCGCTGTACTT
AACCAGAAAGGCGGGTCAGGCAAGACGACCATCGCAACCCATCTAGCCCGCGCCCTGCAACTCGCCGGGG
CCGATGTTCTGTTAGTCGATTCCGATCCCCAGGGCAGTGCCCGCGATTGGGCGGCCGTGCGGGAAGATCA
ACCGCTAACCGTTGTCGGCATCGACCGCCCGACGATTGACCGCGACGTGAAGGCCATCGGCCGGCGCGAC
TTCGTAGTGATCGACGGAGCGCCCCAGGCGGCGGACTTGGCTGTGTCCGCGATCAAGGCAGCCGACTTCG
TGCTGATTCCGGTGCAGCCAAGCCCTTACGACATATGGGCCACCGCCGACCTGGTGGAGCTGGTTAAGCA
GCGCATTGAGGTCACGGATGGAAGGCTACAAGCGGCCTTTGTCGTGTCGCGGGCGATCAAAGGCACGCGC
ATCGGCGGTGAGGTTGCCGAGGCGCTGGCCGGGTACGAGCTGCCCATTCTTGAGTCCCGTATCACGCAGC
GCGTGAGCTACCCAGGCACTGCCGCCGCCGGCACAACCGTTCTTGAATCAGAACCCGAGGGCGACGCTGC
CCGCGAGGTCCAGGCGCTGGCCGCTGAAATTAAATCAAAACTCATTTGAGTTAATGAGGTAAAGAGAAAA
TGAGCAAAAGCACAAACACGCTAAGTGCCGGCCGTCCGAGCGCACGCAGCAGCAAGGCTGCAACGTTGGC
CAGCCTGGCAGACACGCCAGCCATGAAGCGGGTCAACTTTCAGTTGCCGGCGGAGGATCACACCAAGCTG
AAGATGTACGCGGTACGCCAAGGCAAGACCATTACCGAGCTGCTATCTGAATACATCGCGCAGCTACCAG
AGTAAATGAGCAAATGAATAAATGAGTAGATGAATTTTAGCGGCTAAAGGAGGCGGCATGGAAAATCAAG
AACAACCAGGCACCGACGCCGTGGAATGCCCCATGTGTGGAGGAACGGGCGGTTGGCCAGGCGTAAGCGG
CTGGGTTGCCTGCCGGCCCTGCAATGGCACTGGAACCCCCAAGCCCGAGGAATCGGCGTGAGCGGTCGCA
AACCATCCGGCCCGGTACAAATCGGCGCGGCGCTGGGTGATGACCTGGTGGAGAAGTTGAAGGCCGCGCA
GGCCGCCCAGCGGCAACGCATCGAGGCAGAAGCACGCCCCGGTGAATCGTGGCAAGCGGCCGCTGATCGA
ATCCGCAAAGAATCCCGGCAACCGCCGGCAGCCGGTGCGCCGTCGATTAGGAAGCCGCCCAAGGGCGACG
AGCAACCAGATTTTTTCGTTCCGATGCTCTATGACGTGGGCACCCGCGATAGTCGCAGCATCATGGACGT
GGCCGTTTTCCGTCTGTCGAAGCGTGACCGACGAGCTGGCGAGGTGATCCGCTACGAGCTTCCAGACGGG
CACGTAGAGGTTTCCGCAGGGCCGGCCGGCATGGCCAGTGTGTGGGATTACGACCTGGTACTGATGGCGG
TTTCCCATCTAACCGAATCCATGAACCGATACCGGGAAGGGAAGGGAGACAAGCCCGGCCGCGTGTTCCG
TCCACACGTTGCGGACGTACTCAAGTTCTGCCGGCGAGCCGATGGCGGAAAGCAGAAAGACGACCTGGTA
GAAACCTGCATTCGGTTAAACACCACGCACGTTGCCATGCAGCGTACGAAGAAGGCCAAGAACGGCCGCC
TGGTGACGGTATCCGAGGGTGAAGCCTTGATTAGCCGCTACAAGATCGTAAAGAGCGAAACCGGGCGGCC
GGAGTACATCGAGATCGAGCTAGCTGATTGGATGTACCGCGAGATCACAGAAGGCAAGAACCCGGACGTG
CTGACGGTTCACCCCGATTACTTTTTGATCGATCCCGGCATCGGCCGTTTTCTCTACCGCCTGGCACGCC
GCGCCGCAGGCAAGGCAGAAGCCAGATGGTTGTTCAAGACGATCTACGAACGCAGTGGCAGCGCCGGAGA
GTTCAAGAAGTTCTGTTTCACCGTGCGCAAGCTGATCGGGTCAAATGACCTGCCGGAGTACGATTTGAAG
GAGGAGGCGGGGCAGGCTGGCCCGATCCTAGTCATGCGCTACCGCAACCTGATCGAGGGCGAAGCATCCG
CCGGTTCCTAATGTACGGAGCAGATGCTAGGGCAAATTGCCCTAGCAGGGGAAAAAGGTCGAAAAGGACT
CTTTCCTGTGGATAGCACGTACATTGGGAACCCAAAGCCGTACATTGGGAACCGGAACCCGTACATTGGG
AACCCAAAGCCGTACATTGGGAACCGGTCACACATGTAAGTGACTGATATAAAAGAGAAAAAAGGCGATT
TTTCCGCCTAAAACTCTTTAAAACTTATTAAAACTCTTAAAACCCGCCTGGCCTGTGCATAACTGTCTGG
CCAGCGCACAGCCGAAGAGCTGCAAAAAGCGCCTACCCTTCGGTCGCTGCGCTCCCTACGCCCCGCCGCT
TCGCGTCGGCCTATCGCGGCCGCTGGCCGCTCAAAAATGGCTGGCCTACGGCCAGGCAATCTACCAGGGC
GCGGACAAGCCGCGCCGTCGCCACTCGACCGCCGGCGCCCACATCAAGGCACCCTGCCTCGCGCGTTTCG
GTGATGACGGTGAAAACCTCTGACACATGCAGCTCCCGGTGACGGTCACAGCTTGTCTGTAAGCGGATGC
CGGGAGCAGACAAGCCCGTCAGGGCGCGTCAGCGGGTGTTGGCGGGTGTCGGGGCGCAGCCATGACCCAG
TCACGTAGCGATAGCGGAGTGTATACTGGCTTAACTATGCGGCATCAGAGCAGATTGTACTGAGAGTGCA
CCATATGCGGTGTGAAATACCGCACAGATGCGTAAGGAGAAAATACCGCATCAGGCGCTCTTCCGCTTCC
TCGCTCACTGACTCGCTGCGCTCGGTCGTTCGGCTGCGGCGAGCGGTATCAGCTCACTCAAAGGCGGTAA
TACGGTTATCCACAGAATCAGGGGATAACGCAGGAAAGAACATGTGAGCAAAAGGCCAGCAAAAGGCCAG
GAACCGTAAAAAGGCCGCGTTGCTGGCGTTTTTCCATAGGCTCCGCCCCCCTGACGAGCATCACAAAAAT
CGACGCTCAAGTCAGAGGTGGCGAAACCCGACAGGACTATAAAGATACCAGGCGTTTCCCCCTGGAAGCT
CCCTCGTGCGCTCTCCTGTTCCGACCCTGCCGCTTACCGGATACCTGTCCGCCTTTCTCCCTTCGGGAAG
CGTGGCGCTTTCTCATAGCTCACGCTGTAGGTATCTCAGTTCGGTGTAGGTCGTTCGCTCCAAGCTGGGC
TGTGTGCACGAACCCCCCGTTCAGCCCGACCGCTGCGCCTTATCCGGTAACTATCGTCTTGAGTCCAACC
CGGTAAGACACGACTTATCGCCACTGGCAGCAGCCACTGGTAACAGGATTAGCAGAGCGAGGTATGTAGG
CGGTGCTACAGAGTTCTTGAAGTGGTGGCCTAACTACGGCTACACTAGAAGGACAGTATTTGGTATCTGC
GCTCTGCTGAAGCCAGTTACCTTCGGAAAAAGAGTTGGTAGCTCTTGATCCGGCAAACAAACCACCGCTG
GTAGCGGTGGTTTTTTTGTTTGCAAGCAGCAGATTACGCGCAGAAAAAAAGGATCTCAAGAAGATCCTTT
GATCTTTTCTACGGGGTCTGACGCTCAGTGGAACGAAAACTCACGTTAAGGGATTTTGGTCATGCATTCT
AGGTGATTAGAAAAACTCATCGAGCATCAAATGAAACTGCAATTTATTCATATCAGGATTATCAATACCA
TATTTTTGAAAAAGCCGTTTCTGTAATGAAGGAGAAAACTCACCGAGGCAGTTCCATAGGATGGCAAGAT
CCTGGTATCGGTCTGCGATTCCGACTCGTCCAACATCAATACAACCTATTAATTTCCCCTCGTCAAAAAT
AAGGTTATCAAGTGAGAAATCACCATGAGTGACGACTGAATCCGGTGAGAATGGCAAAAGTTTATGCATT
TCTTTCCAGACTTGTTCAACAGGCCAGCCATTACGCTCGTCATCAAAATCACTCGCATCAACCAAACCGT
TATTCATTCGTGATTGCGCCTGAGCGAGTCGAAATACGCGATCGCTGTTAAAAGGACAATTACAAACAGG
AATCGAATGCAACCGGCGCAGGAACACTGCCAGCGCATCAACAATATTTTCACCTGAATCAGGATATTCT
TCTAATACCTGGAATGCTGTTTTCCCTGGGATCGCAGTGGTGAGTAACCATGCATCATCAGGAGTACGGA
TAAAATGCTTGATGGTCGGAAGAGGCATAAATTCCGTCAGCCAGTTTAGTCTGACCATCTCATCTGTAAC
ATCATTGGCAACGCTACCTTTGCCATGTTTCAGAAACAACTCTGGCGCATCGGGCTTCCCATACAATCGG
TAGATTGTCGCACCTGATTGCCCGACATTATCGCGAGCCCATTTATACCCATATAAATCAGCATCCATGT
TGGAATTTAATCGCGGCCTTGAGCAAGACGTTTCCCGTTGAATATGGCTCATAACAGAACTTATTATTTC
CTTCCTCTTTTCTACAGTATTTAAAGATACCCCAAGAAGCTAATTATAACAAGACGAACTCCAATTCACT
GTTCCTTGCATTCTAAAACCTTAAATACCAGAAAACAGCTTTTTCAAAGTTGTTTTCAAAGTTGGCGTAT
AACATAGTATCGACGGAGCCGATTTTGAAACCGCGGTGATCACAGGCAGCAACGCTCTGTCATCGTTACA
ATCAACATGCTACCCTCCGCGAGATCATCCGTGTTTCAAACCCGGCAGCTTAGTTGCCGTTCTTCCGAAT
AGCATCGGTAACATGAGCAAAGTCTGCCGCCTTACAACGGCTCTCCCGCTGACGCCGTCCCGGACTGATG
GGCTGCCTGTATCGAGTGGTGATTTTGTGCCGAGCTGCCGGTCGGGGAGCTGTTGGCTGGCTGGTGGCAG
GATATATTGTGGTGTAAACATAACAAGCTTCGTCTCAGTCA
